Addgene plasmid #147970: pnEA-NpM-CtPop2_X
Purpose: Bacterial Expression of CtPop2
Depositing lab: Elisa Izaurralde. Depositing organization: Max Planck Institute for Developmental Biology. Publication: Structural and biochemical analysis of a NOT1 MIF4G-like domain of the CCR4-NOT complex. Raisch T, Sandmeir F, Weichenrieder O, Valkov E, Izaurralde E. J Struct Biol. 2018 Dec;204(3):388-395. doi: 10.1016/j.jsb.2018.10.009. Epub 2018 Oct 24. PubMed 30367941.
Backbone
  Vector backbone: Unknown
  Vector type: Bacterial Expression
Growth in bacteria
  Bacterial resistance: Ampicillin, 100 μg/mL
  Growth temperature: 37°C
  Growth strain: DH5alpha
  Copy number: Low Copy
Gene/Insert
  Gene/Insert name: CtPop2
  Species: Chaetomium thermophilum
  Cloning method: Unknown
Terms and licenses: Academic/Nonprofit Terms; Industry Terms: Not Available to Industry
Depositor comments: codon optimized cDNA from GeneArt Plasmids from this collection were made available to the research community and donated after the lab closed. Please note that the sequence provided by the depositing laboratory may be theoretical/predicted or based on Sanger sequencing results. There may be discrepancies between sequencing results obtained by Addgene and the depositor sequence. If an Addgene verified sequence is not available, please contact before placing your order to request that our lab fully sequence the plasmid.
How to cite: pnEA-NpM-CtPop2_X was a gift from Elisa Izaurralde (Addgene plasmid # 147970 ; http://n2t.net/addgene:147970 ; RRID:Addgene_147970)
