[The description below was written by a language model from this plasmid's Addgene catalogue record and pLannotate feature annotations shown in this document.]
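Description:
pnEA-NpM-CtPop2_X is an 8.5 kb bacterial expression plasmid for producing Pop2 from the thermophilic fungus Chaetomium thermophilum in E. coli. Pop2 is the CAF1-type deadenylase subunit of the CCR4-NOT complex. The catalogue lists the backbone as unknown, but the annotated features show a pET-like, pBR322-derived architecture. It has a ColE1/pMB1-family origin accompanied by the bom mobility region and the rop gene. Rop restrains copy number, which fits the record's low-copy designation. Selection relies on an ampicillin resistance cassette (bla with its own promoter). Several disrupted fragments of the tetracycline resistance gene and its promoter remain as non-functional remnants of the parental backbone.

The expression cassette consists of a T7 promoter followed directly by a lac operator, the strong T7 gene 10 ribosome binding site, and a T7 terminator. A lacI gene on the plasmid supplies repressor. Transcription therefore depends on a host that provides T7 RNA polymerase and is induced with IPTG. The open reading frame begins with a maltose-binding protein lacking its signal sequence, so the fusion stays in the cytosol. MBP serves as an N-terminal solubility and affinity tag. The roughly 1.8 kb stretch between MBP and the terminator region is not annotated in the feature table. It presumably holds the CtPop2 coding sequence, which the depositor describes as a codon-optimized synthetic cDNA. Any linker or protease cleavage site between MBP and the insert is not stated in the record. A short match to a T7 gene 10B-derived tag just upstream of the terminator is probably residual vector sequence. The plasmid comes from structural and biochemical work on the CCR4-NOT complex, where it would be used to make recombinant protein.
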