Features (pLannotate 1.2.2; 19 found; start..end, strand, type, name):
    104..208     +  promoter       AmpR promoter: bla
    209..1069    +  CDS            AmpR: β-lactamase; bla; confers resistance to ampicillin, carbenicillin, and related antibiotics
   1240..1828    +  rep_origin     ori: high-copy-number ColE1/pMB1/pBR322/pUC origin of replication
   2014..2156    -  misc_feature   bom: basis of mobility region from pBR322
   2258..2449    -  CDS            rop: Rop protein, which maintains plasmids at low copy number; rop
   2466..2846    +  CDS            YPB1_ECOLX: Protein predicted: Swiss-Prot protein existence level 4. From Escherichia coli.
   3088..3712    -  CDS            TcR (fragment): tetracycline efflux protein; tet; confers resistance to tetracycline
   3727..3748    -  protein_bind   CAP binding site: CAP binding activates transcription in the presence of cAMP. E. coli catabolite activator protein
   3761..4843    -  CDS            lacI: lac repressor; lacI; The lac repressor binds to the lac operator to inhibit transcription in E. coli. This inhibition can be relieved by adding lactose or isopropyl-β-D-thiogalactopyranoside (IPTG).
   4844..4921    -  promoter       lacI promoter: lacI
   4929..5208    -  CDS            TcR (fragment): tetracycline efflux protein; tet; confers resistance to tetracycline
   5230..5248    +  promoter       T7 promoter: promoter for bacteriophage T7 RNA polymerase
   5249..5273    +  protein_bind   lac operator: The lac repressor binds to the lac operator to inhibit transcription in E. coli. This inhibition can be relieved by adding lactose or isopropyl-β-D-thiogalactopyranoside (IPTG). lac repressor encoded by lacI
   5288..5310    +  RBS            RBS: efficient ribosome binding site from bacteriophage T7 gene 10 (Olins and Rangwala, 1989)
   5321..6417    +  CDS            MBP (fragment): maltose binding protein from E. coli; malE (mutated); This version of the gene does not encode a signal sequence, so MBP will remain in the cytosol.
   8213..8262    +  CDS            SET1 (fragment): solubility-enhancement tag derived from T7 phage gene 10B
   8270..8317    +  terminator     T7 terminator: transcription terminator for bacteriophage T7 RNA polymerase
   8340..8444    -  CDS            TcR (fragment): tetracycline efflux protein; tet; confers resistance to tetracycline
   8492..8520    -  promoter       tet promoter: E. coli promoter for tetracycline efflux protein gene
>Addgene plasmid #147970 | pnEA-NpM-CtPop2_X | depositor full sequence | sequence record 290417 | Full Sequence
TTCTTGAAGACGAAAGGGCCTCGTGATACGCCTATTTTTATAGGTTAATGTCATGATAATAATGGTTTCT
TAGACGTCAGGTGGCACTTTTCGGGGAAATGTGCGCGGAACCCCTATTTGTTTATTTTTCTAAATACATT
CAAATATGTATCCGCTCATGAGACAATAACCCTGATAAATGCTTCAATAATATTGAAAAAGGAAGAGTAT
GAGTATTCAACATTTCCGTGTCGCCCTTATTCCCTTTTTTGCGGCATTTTGCCTTCCTGTTTTTGCTCAC
CCAGAAACGCTGGTGAAAGTAAAAGATGCTGAAGATCAGTTGGGTGCACGAGTGGGTTACATCGAACTGG
ATCTCAACAGCGGTAAGATCCTTGAGAGTTTTCGCCCCGAAGAACGTTTTCCAATGATGAGCACTTTTAA
AGTTCTGCTATGTGGCGCGGTATTATCCCGTGTTGACGCCGGGCAAGAGCAACTCGGTCGCCGCATACAC
TATTCTCAGAATGACTTGGTTGAGTACTCACCAGTCACAGAAAAGCATCTTACGGATGGCATGACAGTAA
GAGAATTATGCAGTGCTGCCATAACCATGAGTGATAACACTGCGGCCAACTTACTTCTGACAACGATCGG
AGGACCGAAGGAGCTAACCGCTTTTTTGCACAACATGGGGGATCATGTAACTCGCCTTGATCGTTGGGAA
CCGGAGCTGAATGAAGCCATACCAAACGACGAGCGTGACACCACGATGCCTGCAGCAATGGCAACAACGT
TGCGCAAACTATTAACTGGCGAACTACTTACTCTAGCTTCCCGGCAACAATTAATAGACTGGATGGAGGC
GGATAAAGTTGCAGGACCACTTCTGCGCTCGGCCCTTCCGGCTGGCTGGTTTATTGCTGATAAATCTGGA
GCCGGTGAGCGTGGGTCTCGCGGTATCATTGCAGCACTGGGGCCAGATGGTAAGCCCTCCCGTATCGTAG
TTATCTACACGACGGGGAGTCAGGCAACTATGGATGAACGAAATAGACAGATCGCTGAGATAGGTGCCTC
ACTGATTAAGCATTGGTAACTGTCAGACCAAGTTTACTCATATATACTTTAGATTGATTTAAAACTTCAT
TTTTAATTTAAAAGGATCTAGGTGAAGATCCTTTTTGATAATCTCATGACCAAAATCCCTTAACGTGAGT
TTTCGTTCCACTGAGCGTCAGACCCCGTAGAAAAGATCAAAGGATCTTCTTGAGATCCTTTTTTTCTGCG
CGTAATCTGCTGCTTGCAAACAAAAAAACCACCGCTACCAGCGGTGGTTTGTTTGCCGGATCAAGAGCTA
CCAACTCTTTTTCCGAAGGTAACTGGCTTCAGCAGAGCGCAGATACCAAATACTGTCCTTCTAGTGTAGC
CGTAGTTAGGCCACCACTTCAAGAACTCTGTAGCACCGCCTACATACCTCGCTCTGCTAATCCTGTTACC
AGTGGCTGCTGCCAGTGGCGATAAGTCGTGTCTTACCGGGTTGGACTCAAGACGATAGTTACCGGATAAG
GCGCAGCGGTCGGGCTGAACGGGGGGTTCGTGCACACAGCCCAGCTTGGAGCGAACGACCTACACCGAAC
TGAGATACCTACAGCGTGAGCTATGAGAAAGCGCCACGCTTCCCGAAGGGAGAAAGGCGGACAGGTATCC
GGTAAGCGGCAGGGTCGGAACAGGAGAGCGCACGAGGGAGCTTCCAGGGGGAAACGCCTGGTATCTTTAT
AGTCCTGTCGGGTTTCGCCACCTCTGACTTGAGCGTCGATTTTTGTGATGCTCGTCAGGGGGGCGGAGCC
TATGGAAAAACGCCAGCAACGCGGCCTTTTTACGGTTCCTGGCCTTTTGCTGGCCTTTTGCTCACATGTT
CTTTCCTGCGTTATCCCCTGATTCTGTGGATAACCGTATTACCGCCTTTGAGTGAGCTGATACCGCTCGC
CGCAGCCGAACGACCGAGCGCAGCGAGTCAGTGAGCGAGGAAGCGGAAGAGCGCCTGATGCGGTATTTTC
TCCTTACGCATCTGTGCGGTATTTCACACCGCATATATGGTGCACTCTCAGTACAATCTGCTCTGATGCC
GCATAGTTAAGCCAGTATACACTCCGCTATCGCTACGTGACTGGGTCATGGCTGCGCCCCGACACCCGCC
AACACCCGCTGACGCGCCCTGACGGGCTTGTCTGCTCCCGGCATCCGCTTACAGACAAGCTGTGACCGTC
TCCGGGAGCTGCATGTGTCAGAGGTTTTCACCGTCATCACCGAAACGCGCGAGGCAGCTGCGGTAAAGCT
CATCAGCGTGGTCGTGAAGCGATTCACAGATGTCTGCCTGTTCATCCGCGTCCAGCTCGTTGAGTTTCTC
CAGAAGCGTTAATGTCTGGCTTCTGATAAAGCGGGCCATGTTAAGGGCGGTTTTTTCCTGTTTGGTCACT
GATGCCTCCGTGTAAGGGGGATTTCTGTTCATGGGGGTAATGATACCGATGAAACGAGAGAGGATGCTCA
CGATACGGGTTACTGATGATGAACATGCCCGGTTACTGGAACGTTGTGAGGGTAAACAACTGGCGGTATG
GATGCGGCGGGACCAGAGAAAAATCACTCAGGGTCAATGCCAGCGCTTCGTTAATACAGATGTAGGTGTT
CCACAGGGTAGCCAGCAGCATCCTGCGATGCAGATCCGGAACATAATGGTGCAGGGCGCTGACTTCCGCG
TTTCCAGACTTTACGAAACACGGAAACCGAAGACCATTCATGTTGTTGCTCAGGTCGCAGACGTTTTGCA
GCAGCAGTCGCTTCACGTTCGCTCGCGTATCGGTGATTCATTCTGCTAACCAGTAAGGCAACCCCGCCAG
CCTAGCCGGGTCCTCAACGACAGGAGCACGATCATGCGCACCCGTGGCCAGGACCCAACGCTGCCCGAGA
TGCGCCGCGTGCGGCTGCTGGAGATGGCGGACGCGATGGATATGTTCTGCCAAGGGTTGGTTTGCGCATT
CACAGTTCTCCGCAAGAATTGATTGGCTCCAATTCTTGGAGTGGTGAATCCGTTAGCGAGGTGCCGCCGG
CTTCCATTCAGGTCGAGGTGGCCCGGCTCCATGCACCGCGACGCAACGCGGGGAGGCAGACAAGGTATAG
GGCGGCGCCTACAATCCATGCCAACCCGTTCCATGTGCTCGCCGAGGCGGCATAAATCGCCGTGACGATC
AGCGGTCCAGTGATCGAAGTTAGGCTGGTAAGAGCCGCGAGCGATCCTTGAAGCTGTCCCTGATGGTCGT
CATCTACCTGCCTGGACAGCATGGCCTGCAACGCGGGCATCCCGATGCCGCCGGAAGCGAGAAGAATCAT
AATGGGGAAGGCCATCCAGCCTCGCGTCGCGAACGCCAGCAAGACGTAGCCCAGCGCGTCGGCCGCCATG
CCGGCGATAATGGCCTGCTTCTCGCCGAAACGTTTGGTGGCGGGACCAGTGACGAAGGCTTGAGCGAGGG
CGTGCAAGATTCCGAATACCGCAAGCGACAGGCCGATCATCGTCGCGCTCCAGCGAAAGCGGTCCTCGCC
GAAAATGACCCAGAGCGCTGCCGGCACCTGTCCTACGAGTTGCATGATAAAGAAGACAGTCATAAGTGCG
GCGACGATAGTCATGCCCCGCGCCCACCGGAAGGAGCTGACTGGGTTGAAGGCTCTCAAGGGCATCGGTC
GAGATCCCGGTGCCTAATGAGTGAGCTAACTTACATTAATTGCGTTGCGCTCACTGCCCGCTTTCCAGTC
GGGAAACCTGTCGTGCCAGCTGCATTAATGAATCGGCCAACGCGCGGGGAGAGGCGGTTTGCGTATTGGG
CGCCAGGGTGGTTTTTCTTTTCACCAGTGAGACGGGCAACAGCTGATTGCCCTTCACCGCCTGGCCCTGA
GAGAGTTGCAGCAAGCGGTCCACGCTGGTTTGCCCCAGCAGGCGAAAATCCTGTTTGATGGTGGTTAACG
GCGGGATATAACATGAGCTGTCTTCGGTATCGTCGTATCCCACTACCGAGATATCCGCACCAACGCGCAG
CCCGGACTCGGTAATGGCGCGCATTGCGCCCAGCGCCATCTGATCGTTGGCAACCAGCATCGCAGTGGGA
ACGATGCCCTCATTCAGCATTTGCATGGTTTGTTGAAAACCGGACATGGCACTCCAGTCGCCTTCCCGTT
CCGCTATCGGCTGAATTTGATTGCGAGTGAGATATTTATGCCAGCCAGCCAGACGCAGACGCGCCGAGAC
AGAACTTAATGGGCCCGCTAACAGCGCGATTTGCTGGTGACCCAATGCGACCAGATGCTCCACGCCCAGT
CGCGTACCGTCTTCATGGGAGAAAATAATACTGTTGATGGGTGTCTGGTCAGAGACATCAAGAAATAACG
CCGGAACATTAGTGCAGGCAGCTTCCACAGCAATGGCATCCTGGTCATCCAGCGGATAGTTAATGATCAG
CCCACTGACGCGTTGCGCGAGAAGATTGTGCACCGCCGCTTTACAGGCTTCGACGCCGCTTCGTTCTACC
ATCGACACCACCACGCTGGCACCCAGTTGATCGGCGCGAGATTTAATCGCCGCGACAATTTGCGACGGCG
CGTGCAGGGCCAGACTGGAGGTGGCAACGCCAATCAGCAACGACTGTTTGCCCGCCAGTTGTTGTGCCAC
GCGGTTGGGAATGTAATTCAGCTCCGCCATCGCCGCTTCCACTTTTTCCCGCGTTTTCGCAGAAACGTGG
CTGGCCTGGTTCACCACGCGGGAAACGGTCTGATAAGAGACACCGGCATACTCTGCGACATCGTATAACG
TTACTGGTTTCACATTCACCACCCTGAATTGACTCTCTTCCGGGCGCTATCATGCCATACCGCGAAAGGT
TTTGCGCCATTCGATGGTGTCCGGGATCTCGACGCTCTCCCTTATGCGACTCCTGCATTAGGAAGCAGCC
CAGTAGTAGGTTGAGGCCGTTGAGCACCGCCGCCGCAAGGAATGGTGCATGCAAGGAGATGGCGCCCAAC
AGTCCCCCGGCCACGGGGCCTGCCACCATACCCACGCCGAAACAAGCGCTCATGAGCCCGAAGTGGCGAG
CCCGATCTTCCCCATCGGTGATGTCGGCGATATAGGCGCCAGCAACCGCACCTGTGGCGCCGGTGATGCC
GGCCACGATGCGTCCGGCGTAGAGGATCGAGATCTCGATCCCGCGAAATTAATACGACTCACTATAGGGG
AATTGTGAGCGGATAACAATTCCCCACTAGTAATAATTTTGTTTAACTTTAAGAAGGAGATATACCATGG
AAACTGAAGAAGGTAAACTGGTAATCTGGATTAACGGCGATAAAGGCTATAACGGTCTCGCTGAAGTCGG
TAAGAAATTCGAGAAAGATACCGGAATTAAAGTCACCGTTGAGCATCCGGATAAACTGGAAGAGAAATTC
CCACAGGTTGCGGCAACTGGCGATGGCCCTGACATTATCTTCTGGGCACACGACCGCTTTGGTGGCTACG
CTCAATCTGGCCTGTTGGCTGAAATCACCCCGGACAAAGCGTTCCAGGACAAGCTGTATCCGTTTACCTG
GGATGCCGTACGTTACAACGGCAAGCTGATTGCTTACCCGATCGCTGTTGAAGCGTTATCGCTGATTTAT
AACAAAGACCTGCTGCCGAACCCGCCAAAAACCTGGGAAGAGATCCCGGCGCTGGATAAAGAACTGAAAG
CGAAAGGTAAGAGCGCCCTGATGTTCAACCTGCAAGAACCGTACTTCACCTGGCCGCTGATTGCTGCTGA
CGGGGGTTATGCGTTCAAGTATGAAAACGGCAAGTACGACATTAAAGACGTGGGCGTGGATAACGCTGGC
GCGAAAGCGGGTCTGACCTTCCTGGTTGACCTGATTAAAAACAAACACATGAATGCAGACACCGATTACT
CCATCGCAGAAGCTGCCTTTAATAAAGGCGAAACAGCGATGACCATCAACGGCCCGTGGGCATGGTCCAA
CATCGACACCAGCAAAGTGAATTATGGTGTAACGGTACTGCCGACCTTCAAGGGTCAACCATCCAAACCG
TTCGTTGGCGTGCTGAGCGCAGGTATTAACGCCGCCAGTCCGAACAAAGAGCTGGCAAAAGAGTTCCTCG
AAAACTATCTGCTGACTGATGAAGGTCTGGAAGCGGTTAATAAAGACAAACCGCTGGGTGCCGTAGCGCT
GAAGTCTTACGAGGAAGAGTTGGCGAAAGATCCACGTATTGCCGCCACGATGGAAAACGCCCAGAAAGGT
GAAATCATGCCGAACATCCCGCAGATGTCCGCTTTCTGGTATGCCGTGCGTACTGCGGTGATCAACGCCG
CCAGCGGTCGTCAGACTGTCGATGAAGCCCTTAAAGACGCGCAGACTGGTACCGGCAGCGGCCTGGAAGT
TCTGTTCCAGGGGCCCCATATGCTCGAGATGCCTCCGCCTCTGAATCGTTTTCCGACCGGTCCGACCACC
ATTAGCCCGTATCATCAGCAGTATCCGGCACATGCACAGCATGCAGCAGCACATCCGCCTCCGCTGGGTG
CAGCACAGGCATATCTGAATACCCAGGTTGGTCAGGTTAATCCGTATGCAGCCGCAAATAGCAATCTGCT
GGGTATGGCAGGCGGTCTGAATACAGGCACCGCAGGTTTTGGTGTTGGTGCAGATGCAGGTCTGGCAAGC
CATGCAGGTCGTATGGGTTTTGCACATGCAGCCGGTCTGCAGCAGCCGCAGCAGGCCCAGCAGCAACAAC
AGCAACAGCAACAACTGCTGCAACAGCAGCATGTTGCCCAGCATGCACAGGCAGCACAGAGCTTTCAGCA
CGCACAGCATCTGCAACATCAGGCACATAGCCTGGCAGATCATACCATTCGTGTTGCACAGAATAAAGGT
CGTATTCGTGAAGTGTGGAAACATAACCTGCATGAAGAAATGGCAGTTCTGCGTGAACTGGTTGATAAAT
ATCCGTATATTGCCATGGATACCGAATTTCCGGGTGTTGTTAGCCGTCCGATGGGTGGTTTTCGTGGTAA
AAGCGATTATCATTATCAGTGCCTGCGTACCAATGTGGATATGCTGAAAGTTATTCAGATTGGCATTGCC
CTGTTTAACGAAAATGGTGAACAGCCTCCGGCACGTCCGAGCCCGAATGATCCGCCTGAACTGCGTCGTG
CCGCAGCAAATGGTCCGCTGCCGTATGCATGGCAGTTTAATTTCAAATTCAGCCTGAAAGATGATATGTA
TAACCAGACCAGCATTGAATCACTGCAGCAGGCAGGTATTGATTTTAGCCTGCTGGAACGTGATGGTATT
GATCCGCATGAATTTGCAAGCCTGCTGATTCCGAGCGGTCTGGTTTGTTTTGATGATGTTCGTTGGATTA
GCTTTCACGGTGGTTATGATTTTGGCTATCTGACCAAACTGCTGGTTTGTCGTCAGCTGCCTGGTGATGA
AGTTGAATTTGATCAACTGATGAAACTGTATTTCCCGTGCACCTATGATGTGAAACATCTGATGAAACAT
GCCATCAAACTGCATAATAGCGGTATGCTGACCCCGAGCGATCCGGGTACAACCGAAATCCTGCAGAAAT
TTGAACAGAAAAGTGGCCTGGAAAATATTGCCGATGTTCTGAAACTGAAACGTATTGGTAGTGCCCATCA
GGCAGGTTCAGATGGTCTGCTGACCGGTCGTGTTTTTTTTGAACTGCGCAAACGTATCTTTAACGGCGAA
ATTTCAGATGAACATCTGGGTAAAGTTTGGGGTCTGGGCATTCCGGATTGGAGCATTAATCCGGGTGTGA
CCCTGGGTAATCCGAATAATACCAATCCGGGTAATGCCGGTGTTTCCAATAATGCAAATGCCAACAATAC
CGATAAACAGGCAGAAACCAATGGCAATGCAAATAATGCCAGCGGTGCAAATCAGAATGGTGCATGTCCG
AGCACCCCGAATACCGGTAATAGTGGTCTGGCCAATAGCAGCAATACACCGGCAGTGACCACCAATGGTA
ATAATAGCAGTACCGCAGTTGCAAGCGCAGCAAGCACCACCACAGGTGGTGGCGCAGGTCCGATGACACC
GGGTGGCGGTGGTGGTGTTTTTGGTCAGTTTGCCTATGGTGGTAATGCACGTTAAGGATCCTAATAGTCT
AGAGCTAGCCCTAGGAGATCCGGCTGCTAACAAAGCCCGAAAGGAAGCTGAGTTGGCTGCTGCCACCGCT
GAGCAATAACTAGCATAACCCCTTGGGGCCTCTAAACGGGTCTTGAGGGGTTTTTTGCTGAAAGGAGGAA
CTATATCCGGATATCCCGCAAGAGGCCCGGCAGTACCGGCATAACCAAGCCTATGCCTACAGCATCCAGG
GTGACGGTGCCGAGGATGACGATGAGCGCATTGTTAGATTTCATACACGGTGCCTGACTGCGTTAGCAAT
TTAACTGTGATAAACTACCGCATTAAAGCTTATCGATGATAAGCTGTCAAACATGAGAA
